Addgene plasmid #211355: pRK5R 15xGly
Purpose: Transient expression of 15xGly-EGFP-3xHA
Depositing lab: Raghu Chivukula. Depositing organization: Massachusetts General Hospital. Publication: Polyglycine-mediated aggregation of FAM98B disrupts tRNA processing in GGC repeat disorders. Yang J, Xu Y, Ziehr DR, Taylor MS, Valenstein ML, Frenkel EM, Bush JR, Rutter K, Stevanovski I, Shi CY, Kesavan M, Pinto RM, Deveson I, Bartel DP, Sabatini DM, Chivukula RR. Science. 2025 Jul 17;389(6757):eado2403. doi: 10.1126/science.ado2403. Epub 2025 Jul 17. PubMed 40674500.
Backbone
  Vector backbone: pRK5R
  Modifications to backbone: Reversed origin of replication versus pRK5.
  Vector type: Mammalian Expression
Growth in bacteria
  Bacterial resistance: Ampicillin, 100 μg/mL
  Growth temperature: 37°C
  Growth strain: DH5alpha
  Copy number: High Copy
Gene/Insert
  Gene/Insert name: 15xGly-EGFP-3xHA
  Species: H. sapiens (human)
  Tag / fusion protein: EGFP-3xHA (C terminal on insert)
Terms and licenses: Academic/Nonprofit Terms; Industry Terms: Not Available to Industry
How to cite: pRK5R 15xGly was a gift from Raghu Chivukula (Addgene plasmid # 211355 ; http://n2t.net/addgene:211355 ; RRID:Addgene_211355)
