[The description below was written by a language model from this plasmid's Addgene catalogue record and pLannotate feature annotations shown in this document.]
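Description:
pRK5R 15xGly is a mammalian expression plasmid of about 5.6 kb for transient expression of a 15-glycine tract fused at its C-terminus to EGFP and a 3xHA epitope tag. The backbone, pRK5R, is a derivative of pRK5 in which the bacterial origin of replication has been reversed in orientation. In E. coli it is maintained at high copy number by a ColE1/pUC-type origin and selected with ampicillin through the β-lactamase gene and its native promoter. An M13 phage origin is also annotated, along with short remnants of pBR322 and lac sequences (rop, bom, lacZα, lacI, lac promoter/operator). These appear to be backbone leftovers rather than functional parts.

Expression is driven by the human CMV immediate-early enhancer and promoter, followed by a fragment of the CMV intron and an SP6 promoter, which could in principle serve for in vitro transcription. The EGFP coding sequence is annotated downstream, followed by a 3xHA match and an SV40 polyadenylation signal. The polyglycine segment itself is not annotated. It presumably lies just upstream of EGFP, where the annotation tool reports two very short "chicken β-actin promoter" fragments that are likely spurious matches to GC-rich glycine-coding repeats. The short "IgH signal sequence" fragment is likewise probably not a functional signal peptide. An SV40 enhancer/early promoter region sits after the poly(A) signal, with no mammalian selection marker annotated behind it, in keeping with transient use.

The associated publication concerns polyglycine-mediated protein aggregation in GGC repeat expansion disorders. In that context the construct provides a fluorescent, HA-tagged polyglycine reporter of defined length, suited to imaging and to HA-based detection or pull-down in transfected cells. The record does not say how this 15-glycine length was used in that study.
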