Features (pLannotate 1.2.2; 24 found; start..end, strand, type, name):
      1..589     -  rep_origin     ori: high-copy-number ColE1/pMB1/pBR322/pUC origin of replication
    760..1620    -  CDS            AmpR: β-lactamase; bla; confers resistance to ampicillin, carbenicillin, and related antibiotics
   1621..1725    -  promoter       AmpR promoter: bla
   1820..1855    +  CDS            rop (fragment): Rop protein, which maintains plasmids at low copy number; rop
   1957..2006    +  misc_feature   bom (fragment): basis of mobility region from pBR322
   2082..2462    -  rep_origin     M13 ori (sequence partly withheld): M13 bacteriophage origin of replication; arrow indicates direction of (+) strand synthesis
   2481..2532    +  misc_feature   bom (fragment): basis of mobility region from pBR322
   2538..2691    -  CDS            lacZα (fragment): LacZα fragment of β-galactosidase; lacZ fragment
   2711..3090    +  enhancer       CMV enhancer: human cytomegalovirus immediate early enhancer
   3091..3294    +  promoter       CMV promoter: human cytomegalovirus (CMV) immediate early promoter
   3430..3473    +  intron         CMV intron (fragment): modified intron A from human cytomegalovirus
   3525..3543    +  promoter       SP6 promoter: promoter for bacteriophage SP6 RNA polymerase
   3547..3584    +  CDS            IgH signal sequence (fragment): signal sequence from the mouse immunoglobulin heavy chain variable region
   3684..3701    +  promoter       chicken β-actin promoter (fragment): contains a 21-bp deletion relative to the standard chicken β-actin promoter
   3702..3719    +  promoter       chicken β-actin promoter (fragment): contains a 21-bp deletion relative to the standard chicken β-actin promoter
   3741..4454    +  CDS            EGFP: EGFP is a basic (constitutively fluorescent) green fluorescent protein published in 1996, derived from Aequorea victoria. It is reported to be a rapidly-maturing weak dimer with moderate acid sensitivity.
   4467..4489    +  CDS            3xHA (fragment): three tandem HA epitope tags
   4605..4739    +  polyA_signal   SV40 poly(A) signal: SV40 polyadenylation signal
   4808..5165    +  promoter       SV40 promoter: SV40 enhancer and early promoter
   5219..5235    -  protein_bind   lac operator: The lac repressor binds to the lac operator to inhibit transcription in E. coli. This inhibition can be relieved by adding lactose or isopropyl-β-D-thiogalactopyranoside (IPTG). lac repressor encoded by lacI
   5243..5273    -  promoter       lac promoter: promoter for the E. coli lac operon
   5288..5309    -  protein_bind   CAP binding site: CAP binding activates transcription in the presence of cAMP. E. coli catabolite activator protein
   5322..5414    -  CDS            lacI (fragment): lac repressor; lacI; The lac repressor binds to the lac operator to inhibit transcription in E. coli. This inhibition can be relieved by adding lactose or isopropyl-β-D-thiogalactopyranoside (IPTG).
   5416..5549    -  rep_origin     RSF ori (fragment): Plasmids containing the RSF 1030 origin of replication can be propagated in E. coli cells that contain additional plasmids with compatible origins.
>Addgene plasmid #211355 | pRK5R 15xGly | addgene full sequence | sequence record 481889 | Addgene NGS Result
TTTCCATAGGCTCCGCCCCCCTGACGAGCATCACAAAAATCGACGCTCAAGTCAGAGGTGGCGAAACCCG
ACAGGACTATAAAGATACCAGGCGTTTCCCCCTGGAAGCTCCCTCGTGCGCTCTCCTGTTCCGACCCTGC
CGCTTACCGGATACCTGTCCGCCTTTCTCCCTTCGGGAAGCGTGGCGCTTTCTCATAGCTCACGCTGTAG
GTATCTCAGTTCGGTGTAGGTCGTTCGCTCCAAGCTGGGCTGTGTGCACGAACCCCCCGTTCAGCCCGAC
CGCTGCGCCTTATCCGGTAACTATCGTCTTGAGTCCAACCCGGTAAGACACGACTTATCGCCACTGGCAG
CAGCCACTGGTAACAGGATTAGCAGAGCGAGGTATGTAGGCGGTGCTACAGAGTTCTTGAAGTGGTGGCC
TAACTACGGCTACACTAGAAGAACAGTATTTGGTATCTGCGCTCTGCTGAAGCCAGTTACCTTCGGAAAA
AGAGTTGGTAGCTCTTGATCCGGCAAACAAACCACCGCTGGTAGCGGTGGTTTTTTTGTTTGCAAGCAGC
AGATTACGCGCAGAAAAAAAGGATCTCAAGAAGATCCTTTGATCTTTTCTACGGGGTCTGACGCTCAGTG
GAACGAAAACTCACGTTAAGGGATTTTGGTCATGAGATTATCAAAAAGGATCTTCACCTAGATCCTTTTA
AATTAAAAATGAAGTTTTAAATCAATCTAAAGTATATATGAGTAAACTTGGTCTGACAGTTACCAATGCT
TAATCAGTGAGGCACCTATCTCAGCGATCTGTCTATTTCGTTCATCCATAGTTGCCTGACTCCCCGTCGT
GTAGATAACTACGATACGGGAGGGCTTACCATCTGGCCCCAGTGCTGCAATGATACCGCGAGACCCACGC
TCACCGGCTCCAGATTTATCAGCAATAAACCAGCCAGCCGGAAGGGCCGAGCGCAGAAGTGGTCCTGCAA
CTTTATCCGCCTCCATCCAGTCTATTAATTGTTGCCGGGAAGCTAGAGTAAGTAGTTCGCCAGTTAATAG
TTTGCGCAACGTTGTTGCCATTGCTACAGGCATCGTGGTGTCACGCTCGTCGTTTGGTATGGCTTCATTC
AGCTCCGGTTCCCAACGATCAAGGCGAGTTACATGATCCCCCATGTTGTGCAAAAAAGCGGTTAGCTCCT
TCGGTCCTCCGATCGTTGTCAGAAGTAAGTTGGCCGCAGTGTTATCACTCATGGTTATGGCAGCACTGCA
TAATTCTCTTACTGTCATGCCATCCGTAAGATGCTTTTCTGTGACTGGTGAGTACTCAACCAAGTCATTC
TGAGAATAGTGTATGCGGCGACCGAGTTGCTCTTGCCCGGCGTCAATACGGGATAATACCGCGCCACATA
GCAGAACTTTAAAAGTGCTCATCATTGGAAAACGTTCTTCGGGGCGAAAACTCTCAAGGATCTTACCGCT
GTTGAGATCCAGTTCGATGTAACCCACTCGTGCACCCAACTGATCTTCAGCATCTTTTACTTTCACCAGC
GTTTCTGGGTGAGCAAAAACAGGAAGGCAAAATGCCGCAAAAAAGGGAATAAGGGCGACACGGAAATGTT
GAATACTCATACTCTTCCTTTTTCAATATTATTGAAGCATTTATCAGGGTTATTGTCTCATGAGCGGATA
CATATTTGAATGTATTTAGAAAAATAAACAAATAGGGGTTCCGCGCACATTTCCCCGAAAAGTGCCACCT
GACGTCTAAGAAACCATTATTATCATGACATTAACCTATAAAAATAGGCGTATCACGAGGCCCTTTCGTC
TCGCGCGTTTCGGTGATGACGGTGAAAACCTCTGACACATGCAGCTCCCGGAGACGGTCACAGCTTGTCT
GTAAGCGGATGCCGGGAGCAGACAAGCCCGTCAGGGCGCGTCAGCGGGTGTTGGCGGGTGTCGGGGCTGG
CTTAACTATGCGGCATCAGAGCAGATTGTACTGAGAGTGCACCATAAAATTGTAAACGTTAATATTTTGT
TAAAATTCGCGTTAAATTTTTGTTAAATCAGCTCATTTTTTAACCAATAGGCCGAAATCGGCAAAATCCC
TTATAAATCAAAAGAATAGCCCGAGATAGGGT
[37 nt withheld, positions 2133-2169]
AAAGAACGTGGACTCCAACGTCAAAGG
[141 nt withheld, positions 2197-2337]
G
[142 nt withheld, positions 2339-2480]
TATGCGGTGTGAAATACCGCACAGATGCGTAAGGAGAAAATACCGCATCAGGCGCCATTCGCCATTCAGG
CTGCGCAACTGTTGGGAAGGGCGATCGGTGCGGGCCTCTTCGCTATTACGCCAGCTGGCGAAAGGGGGAT
GTGCTGCAAGGCGATTAAGTTGGGTAACGCCAGGGTTTTCCCAGTCACGACGTTGTAAAACGACGGCCAG
TAATTAATTCGAGCTCGCCCGACATTGATTATTGACTAGTTATTAATAGTAATCAATTACGGGGTCATTA
GTTCATAGCCCATATATGGAGTTCCGCGTTACATAACTTACGGTAAATGGCCCGCCTGGCTGACCGCCCA
ACGACCCCCGCCCATTGACGTCAATAATGACGTATGTTCCCATAGTAACGCCAATAGGGACTTTCCATTG
ACGTCAATGGGTGGAGTATTTACGGTAAACTGCCCACTTGGCAGTACATCAAGTGTATCATATGCCAAGT
ACGCCCCCTATTGACGTCAATGACGGTAAATGGCCCGCCTGGCATTATGCCCAGTACATGACCTTATGGG
ACTTTCCTACTTGGCAGTACATCTACGTATTAGTCATCGCTATTACCATGGTGATGCGGTTTTGGCAGTA
CATCAATGGGCGTGGATAGCGGTTTGACTCACGGGGATTTCCAAGTCTCCACCCCATTGACGTCAATGGG
AGTTTGTTTTGGCACCAAAATCAACGGGACTTTCCAAAATGTCGTAACAACTCCGCCCCATTGACGCAAA
TGGGCGGTAGGCGTGTACGGTGGGAGGTCTATATAAGCAGAGCTCGTTTAGTGAACCGTCAGATCGCCTG
GAGACGCCATCCACGCTGTTTTGACCTCCATAGAAGACACCGGGACCGATCCAGCCTCCGCGGCCGGGAA
CGGTGCATTGGAACGCGGATTCCCCGTGCCAAGAGTGACGTAAGTACCGCCTATAGAGTCTATAGGCCCA
CCCCCTTGGCTTCGTTAGAACGCGGCTACAATTAATACATAACCTTATGTATCATACACATACGATTTAG
GTGACACTATAGAATAACATCCACTTTGCCTTTCTCTCCACAGGTGTCCACTCCCAGGTCCAACTGCACC
TCGGTTCTAGCTAGCGCTACCGGTTTAATTAATTCGAATTCGCCACCATGGGGTTGCCGCTGCCAGGGGG
CGTGCGGCAGCGCGGCGGCGGCGGCGGCGGCGGCGGCGGCGGCGGCGGCGGCGGAGGCTGGGCCTCGACG
GTGAGCAAGGGCGAGGAGCTGTTCACCGGGGTGGTGCCCATCCTGGTCGAGCTGGACGGCGACGTAAACG
GCCACAAGTTCAGCGTGTCCGGCGAGGGCGAGGGCGATGCCACCTACGGCAAGCTGACCCTGAAGTTCAT
CTGCACCACCGGCAAGCTGCCCGTGCCCTGGCCCACCCTCGTGACCACCCTGACCTACGGCGTGCAGTGC
TTCAGCCGCTACCCCGACCACATGAAGCAGCACGACTTCTTCAAGTCCGCCATGCCCGAAGGCTACGTCC
AGGAGCGCACCATCTTCTTCAAGGACGACGGCAACTACAAGACCCGCGCCGAGGTGAAGTTCGAGGGCGA
CACCCTGGTGAACCGCATCGAGCTGAAGGGCATCGACTTCAAGGAGGACGGCAACATCCTGGGGCACAAG
CTGGAGTACAACTACAACAGCCACAACGTCTATATCATGGCCGACAAGCAGAAGAACGGCATCAAGGTGA
ACTTCAAGATCCGCCACAACATCGAGGACGGCAGCGTGCAGCTCGCCGACCACTACCAGCAGAACACCCC
CATCGGCGACGGCCCCGTGCTGCTGCCCGACAACCACTACCTGAGCACCCAGTCCGCCCTGAGCAAAGAC
CCCAACGAGAAGCGCGATCACATGGTCCTGCTGGAGTTCGTGACCGCCGCCGGGATCACTCTCGGCATGG
ACGAGCTGTACAAGGGAGGGAGCGGCTATCCCTATGACGTGCCTGATTACGCCGGCACAGGATCATACCC
CTATGATGTGCCTGACTACGCTGGCAGCGCCGGATACCCTTATGATGTGCCTGATTATGCTTAGTGAGGA
TCCCCAGCTTGGCCGCCATGGCCCAACTTGTTTATTGCAGCTTATAATGGTTACAAATAAAGCAATAGCA
TCACAAATTTCACAAATAAAGCATTTTTTTCACTGCATTCTAGTTGTGGTTTGTCCAAACTCATCAATGT
ATCTTATCATGTCTGGATCGGGAATTAATTCGGCGCAGCACCATGGCCTGAAATAACCTCTGAAAGAGGA
ACTTGGTTAGGTACCTTCTGAGGCGGAAAGAACCAGCTGTGGAATGTGTGTCAGTTAGGGTGTGGAAAGT
CCCCAGGCTCCCCAGCAGGCAGAAGTATGCAAAGCATGCATCTCAATTAGTCAGCAACCAGGTGTGGAAA
GTCCCCAGGCTCCCCAGCAGGCAGAAGTATGCAAAGCATGCATCTCAATTAGTCAGCAACCATAGTCCCG
CCCCTAACTCCGCCCATCCCGCCCCTAACTCCGCCCAGTTCCGCCCATTCTCCGCCCCATGGCTGACTAA
TTTTTTTTATTTATGCAGAGGCCGAGGCCGCCTCGGCCTCTGAGCTATTCCAGAAGTAGTGAGGAGGCTT
TTTTGGAGGCCTAGGCTTTTGCAAAAAGCTGTTAACAGCTTGGCTCGTAATCATGTCATAGCTGTTTCCT
GTGTGAAATTGTTATCCGCTCACAATTCCACACAACATACGAGCCGGAAGCATAAAGTGTAAAGCCTGGG
GTGCCTAATGAGTGAGCTAACTCACATTAATTGCGTTGCGCTCACTGCCCGCTTTCCAGTCGGGAAACCT
GTCGTGCCAGCTGCATTAATGAATCGGCCAACGCGCGGGGAGAGGCGGTTTGCGTATTGGGCGCTCTTCC
GCTTCCTCGCTCACTGACTCGCTGCGCTCGGTCGTTCGGCTGCGGCGAGCGGTATCAGCTCACTCAAAGG
CGGTAATACGGTTATCCACAGAATCAGGGGATAACGCAGGAAAGAACATGTGAGCAAAAGGCCAGCAAAA
GGCCAGGAACCGTAAAAAGGCCGCGTTGCTGGCGTT
